Addgene plasmid #242554: pME-Lifeact-mRuby2-3xMyc (JDW 1246)
Purpose: Gateway middle entry clone containing Lifeact-mRuby2-3xMyc; Red F-actin reporter
Depositing lab: Joshua Wythe. Depositing organization: University of Virginia. Publication: Multisite Assembly of Gateway Induced Clones (MAGIC): a flexible cloning toolbox with diverse applications in vertebrate model systems. Gillespie W, Zhang Y, Ruiz OE, Cerda J, Ortiz-Guzman J, Turner WD, Largoza G, Sherman M, Mosser LE, Fujimoto E, Chien CB, Kwan KM, Arenkiel BR, Devine WP, Wythe JD. bioRxiv [Preprint]. 2024 Jul 13:2024.07.13.603267. doi: 10.1101/2024.07.13.603267. PubMed 39026881.
Backbone
  Vector backbone: pDONR221
  Vector type: Gateway subcloning
Growth in bacteria
  Bacterial resistance: Kanamycin, 50 μg/mL
  Growth temperature: 37°C
  Growth strain: NEB Stable
  Copy number: High Copy
Gene/Insert
  Gene/Insert name: mRuby2
  Species: Synthetic
  Cloning method: Gateway Cloning
Terms and licenses: Academic/Nonprofit Terms; Industry Terms: Not Available to Industry
Depositor comments: Please visit https://doi.org/10.1101/2024.07.13.603267 for bioRxiv preprint.
How to cite: pME-Lifeact-mRuby2-3xMyc (JDW 1246) was a gift from Joshua Wythe (Addgene plasmid # 242554 ; http://n2t.net/addgene:242554 ; RRID:Addgene_242554)
