[The description below was written by a language model from this plasmid's Addgene catalogue record and pLannotate feature annotations shown in this document.]
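Description:
pME-Lifeact-mRuby2-3xMyc (JDW 1246) is a Gateway middle entry clone built in the pDONR221 backbone, a small (about 3.5 kb) bacterial plasmid intended purely for subcloning rather than for direct expression. It is maintained in E. coli through a high-copy ColE1/pUC-type origin and selected with kanamycin via the KanR aminoglycoside phosphotransferase gene. Upstream of the cloning region lie the rrnB T1 and T2 transcription terminators, which insulate the insert from read-through transcription from the backbone. A T7 promoter sits just outside attL2 on the opposite strand. Short lacI and lacZα fragments are annotated as backbone remnants.

The payload sits between attL1 and attL2, the recombination sites used in the LR Clonase reaction to move the cassette into a destination vector, typically alongside 5' and 3' entry elements in multisite assemblies. The insert begins with a short fragment of yeast ABP140, corresponding to the Lifeact F-actin-binding peptide. It is immediately followed by the coding sequence of mRuby2, a constitutively fluorescent red protein derived from Entacmaea quadricolor. The name indicates a C-terminal 3xMyc epitope tag. This tag was not called in the automated annotation, but the unannotated stretch between mRuby2 and attL2 could accommodate it.

No eukaryotic promoter or polyadenylation signal is present in the entry clone, so these must come from the other modules chosen during assembly. Once recombined into an expression vector, the fusion serves as a red live-cell reporter of filamentous actin. The Myc tag should also allow antibody-based detection. The plasmid belongs to a modular Gateway cloning toolbox designed for vertebrate model systems.
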