Features (pLannotate 1.2.2; 11 found; start..end, strand, type, name):
    121..213     +  CDS            lacI (fragment): lac repressor; lacI; The lac repressor binds to the lac operator to inhibit transcription in E. coli. This inhibition can be relieved by adding lactose or isopropyl-β-D-thiogalactopyranoside (IPTG).
    268..295     -  terminator     rrnB T2 terminator: transcription terminator T2 from the E. coli rrnB gene
    427..470     +  terminator     rrnB T1 terminator: Escherichia coli rrnB; transcription terminator T1 from the E. coli rrnB gene
    517..553     -  CDS            lacZα (fragment): LacZα fragment of β-galactosidase; lacZ fragment
    569..667     +  protein_bind   attL1: mutant version of attL; recombination site for the Gateway® LR reaction LR Clonase™
    688..759     +  CDS            ABP140 (fragment): AB140_YEAST - Also known as TRM140. Experimental evidence at protein level: Swiss-Prot protein existence level 1. S-adenosyl-L-methionine-dependent methyltransferase that mediates N(3)-methylcytidine modification of residue 32 of the tRNA anticodon loop of tRNA(Thr) and tRNA(Ser). Binds F-actin and shows weak F-actin cross-linking activity. From Saccharomyces cerevisiae (strain ATCC 204508 / S288c) (Baker's yeast).
    760..1470    +  CDS            mRuby2: mRuby2 is a basic (constitutively fluorescent) red fluorescent protein published in 2012, derived from Entacmaea quadricolor. It has moderate acid sensitivity.
   1607..1705    -  protein_bind   attL2: mutant version of attL; recombination site for the Gateway® LR reaction LR Clonase™
   1723..1741    -  promoter       T7 promoter: promoter for bacteriophage T7 RNA polymerase
   1875..2684    +  CDS            KanR: aminoglycoside phosphotransferase; aph(3')-Ia; confers resistance to kanamycin in bacteria or G418 (Geneticin®) in eukaryotes
   2831..3419    +  rep_origin     ori: high-copy-number ColE1/pMB1/pBR322/pUC origin of replication
>Addgene plasmid #242554 | pME-Lifeact-mRuby2-3xMyc (JDW 1246) | addgene full sequence | sequence record 485815 | Addgene NGS Result
CTTTCCTGCGTTATCCCCTGATTCTGTGGATAACCGTATTACCGCCTTTGAGTGAGCTGATACCGCTCGC
CGCAGCCGAACGACCGAGCGCAGCGAGTCAGTGAGCGAGGAAGCGGAAGAGCGCCCAATACGCAAACCGC
CTCTCCCCGCGCGTTGGCCGATTCATTAATGCAGCTGGCACGACAGGTTTCCCGACTGGAAAGCGGGCAG
TGAGCGCAACGCAATTAATACGCGTACCGCTAGCCAGGAAGAGTTTGTAGAAACGCAAAAAGGCCATCCG
TCAGGATGGCCTTCTGCTTAGTTTGATGCCTGGCAGTTTATGGCGGGCGTCCTGCCCGCCACCCTCCGGG
CCGTTGCTTCACAACGTTCAAATCCGCTCCCGGCGGATTTGTCCTACTCAGGAGAGCGTTCACCGACAAA
CAACAGATAAAACGAAAGGCCCAGTCTTCCGACTGAGCCTTTCGTTTTATTTGATGCCTGGCAGTTCCCT
ACTCTCGCGTTAACGCTAGCATGGATGTTTTCCCAGTCACGACGTTGTAAAACGACGGCCAGTCTTAAGC
TCGGGCCCCAAATAATGATTTTATTTTGACTGATAGTGACCTGTTCGTTGCAACAAATTGATGAGCAATG
CTTTTTTATAATGCCAACTTTGTACAAAAAAGCAGGCAACCGGTGGATCCAGCCACCATGGGCGTGGCCG
ACTTGATCAAGAAGTTCGAGTCCATCTCCAAGGAGGAGGGGGATCCACCGGTCGCCACCATGGTGTCTAA
GGGCGAAGAGCTGATCAAGGAAAATATGCGTATGAAGGTGGTCATGGAAGGTTCGGTCAACGGCCACCAA
TTCAAATGCACAGGTGAAGGAGAAGGCAATCCGTACATGGGAACTCAAACCATGAGGATCAAAGTCATCG
AGGGAGGACCCCTGCCATTTGCCTTTGACATTCTTGCCACGTCGTTCATGTATGGCAGCCGTACTTTTAT
CAAGTACCCGAAAGGCATTCCTGATTTCTTTAAACAGTCCTTTCCTGAGGGTTTTACTTGGGAAAGAGTT
ACGAGATACGAAGATGGTGGAGTCGTCACCGTCATGCAGGACACCAGCCTTGAGGATGGCTGTCTCGTTT
ACCACGTCCAAGTCAGAGGGGTAAACTTTCCCTCCAATGGTCCCGTGATGCAGAAGAAGACCAAGGGTTG
GGAGCCTAATACAGAGATGATGTATCCAGCAGATGGTGGTCTGAGGGGATACACTCATATGGCACTGAAA
GTTGATGGTGGTGGCCATCTGTCTTGCTCTTTCGTAACAACTTACAGGTCAAAAAAGACCGTCGGGAACA
TCAAGATGCCCGGTATCCATGCCGTTGATCACCGCCTGGAAAGGTTAGAGGAAAGTGACAATGAAATGTT
CGTAGTACAACGCGAACACGCAGTTGCCAAGTTCGCCGGGCTTGGTGGTGGGATGGACGAGCTGTACAAG
AGATCCTTAGAGCAGAAACTCATTAGCGAGGAGGACCTGAACAGCGAACAGAAACTCATTTCCGAAGAGG
ATCTCAACTCCGAGCAGAAGCTGATCAGCGAGGAGGACCTGAGATCCTAGTAAACGCGTACTAGTGCCCA
GCTTTCTTGTACAAAGTTGGCATTATAAGAAAGCATTGCTTATCAATTTGTTGCAACGAACAGGTCACTA
TCAGTCAAAATAAAATCATTATTTGCCATCCAGCTGATATCCCCTATAGTGAGTCGTATTACATGGTCAT
AGCTGTTTCCTGGCAGCTCTGGCCCGTGTCTCAAAATCTCTGATGTTACATTGCACAAGATAAAAATATA
TCATCATGAACAATAAAACTGTCTGCTTACATAAACAGTAATACAAGGGGTGTTATGAGCCATATTCAAC
GGGAAACGTCGAGGCCGCGATTAAATTCCAACATGGATGCTGATTTATATGGGTATAAATGGGCTCGCGA
TAATGTCGGGCAATCAGGTGCGACAATCTATCGCTTGTATGGGAAGCCCGATGCGCCAGAGTTGTTTCTG
AAACATGGCAAAGGTAGCGTTGCCAATGATGTTACAGATGAGATGGTCAGACTAAACTGGCTGACGGAAT
TTATGCCTCTTCCGACCATCAAGCATTTTATCCGTACTCCTGATGATGCATGGTTACTCACCACTGCGAT
CCCCGGAAAAACAGCATTCCAGGTATTAGAAGAATATCCTGATTCAGGTGAAAATATTGTTGATGCGCTG
GCAGTGTTCCTGCGCCGGTTGCATTCGATTCCTGTTTGTAATTGTCCTTTTAACAGCGATCGCGTATTTC
GTCTCGCTCAGGCGCAATCACGAATGAATAACGGTTTGGTTGATGCGAGTGATTTTGATGACGAGCGTAA
TGGCTGGCCTGTTGAACAAGTCTGGAAAGAAATGCATAAACTTTTGCCATTCTCACCGGATTCAGTCGTC
ACTCATGGTGATTTCTCACTTGATAACCTTATTTTTGACGAGGGGAAATTAATAGGTTGTATTGATGTTG
GACGAGTCGGAATCGCAGACCGATACCAGGATCTTGCCATCCTATGGAACTGCCTCGGTGAGTTTTCTCC
TTCATTACAGAAACGGCTTTTTCAAAAATATGGTATTGATAATCCTGATATGAATAAATTGCAGTTTCAT
TTGATGCTCGATGAGTTTTTCTAATCAGAATTGGTTAATTGGTTGTAACACTGGCAGAGCATTACGCTGA
CTTGACGGGACGGCGCAAGCTCATGACCAAAATCCCTTAACGTGAGTTACGCGTCGTTCCACTGAGCGTC
AGACCCCGTAGAAAAGATCAAAGGATCTTCTTGAGATCCTTTTTTTCTGCGCGTAATCTGCTGCTTGCAA
ACAAAAAAACCACCGCTACCAGCGGTGGTTTGTTTGCCGGATCAAGAGCTACCAACTCTTTTTCCGAAGG
TAACTGGCTTCAGCAGAGCGCAGATACCAAATACTGTTCTTCTAGTGTAGCCGTAGTTAGGCCACCACTT
CAAGAACTCTGTAGCACCGCCTACATACCTCGCTCTGCTAATCCTGTTACCAGTGGCTGCTGCCAGTGGC
GATAAGTCGTGTCTTACCGGGTTGGACTCAAGACGATAGTTACCGGATAAGGCGCAGCGGTCGGGCTGAA
CGGGGGGTTCGTGCACACAGCCCAGCTTGGAGCGAACGACCTACACCGAACTGAGATACCTACAGCGTGA
GCTATGAGAAAGCGCCACGCTTCCCGAAGGGAGAAAGGCGGACAGGTATCCGGTAAGCGGCAGGGTCGGA
ACAGGAGAGCGCACGAGGGAGCTTCCAGGGGGAAACGCCTGGTATCTTTATAGTCCTGTCGGGTTTCGCC
ACCTCTGACTTGAGCGTCGATTTTTGTGATGCTCGTCAGGGGGGCGGAGCCTATGGAAAAACGCCAGCAA
CGCGGCCTTTTTACGGTTCCTGGCCTTTTGCTGGCCTTTTGCTCACATGTT
